Addgene plasmid #73192: pSLC-238
Purpose: Template plasmid which encodes kanamycin resistance gene for positive selection and toxin gene (chpB) under the control of rhamnose induceable promoter (PrhaB) for negative selection.
Depositing lab: Swaine Chen. Depositing organization: National University of Singapore. Publication: A set of powerful negative selection systems for unmodified Enterobacteriaceae. Khetrapal V, Mehershahi K, Rafee S, Chen S, Lim CL, Chen SL. Nucleic Acids Res. 2015 Jul 27;43(13):e83. doi: 10.1093/nar/gkv248. Epub 2015 Mar 23. PubMed 25800749.
Backbone
  Vector backbone: pKD4
  Backbone manufacturer: Barry L. Wanner
  Backbone size w/o insert (bp): 3267
  Total vector size (bp): 4612
  Modifications to backbone: First inserted SmaI, AatII, SacII sites and chloramphenicol resistance gene at Afe1 site in pKD4, followed by insertion of PrhaB-chpB at SmaI site using blunt cloning.
  Vector type: Bacterial Expression
  Selectable markers: Ampicillin
Growth in bacteria
  Bacterial resistance: Kanamycin, 50 μg/mL
  Growth temperature: 37°C
  Growth strain: Pir1
  Growth instructions: Add 2% glucose
  Copy number: Unknown
Gene/Insert
  Gene/Insert name: PrhaB-chpB
  Insert size (bp): 1315
  Entrez Gene: chpB (a.k.a. b4225, ECK4221, chpBK, yjfE)
  Promoter: PrhaB
  Cloning method: Restriction Enzyme; 5′ cloning site SmaI (destroyed during cloning); 3′ cloning site SmaI (destroyed during cloning)
  Sequencing primers: 5′ CGGAATCGTTTTCCGGGACG; 3′ ATTAGCCATGGTCCATATGA
Terms and licenses: Academic/Nonprofit Terms; Industry Terms: Not Available to Industry
How to cite: pSLC-238 was a gift from Swaine Chen (Addgene plasmid # 73192 ; http://n2t.net/addgene:73192 ; RRID:Addgene_73192)
