[The description below was written by a language model from this plasmid's Addgene catalogue record and pLannotate feature annotations shown in this document.]
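Description:
pSLC-238 is a 4.6 kb bacterial template plasmid derived from pKD4, the R6K-based plasmid commonly used as a PCR template for recombineering cassettes. It replicates from the R6K γ origin, which depends on the pi initiator protein, so it can only be maintained in pir-expressing hosts such as the listed Pir1 strain and cannot persist in ordinary target strains. The backbone carries β-lactamase (AmpR) with its own promoter, and the record lists kanamycin as the selection used for propagation. rrnB T1/T2 terminators insulate the backbone and cassette regions.

The functional payload is a dual positive/negative selection cassette bracketed by two FRT sites. Between them lie the Tn5-derived neo (nptII) kanamycin resistance gene, with flanking Tn5 remnants annotated as tnpA and ble fragments, followed by rrnB terminators. Next comes the rhaB promoter driving chpB, terminated by the phage λ tL3 terminator. ChpB is the toxin of a type II toxin-antitoxin system, an mRNA endoribonuclease that blocks protein synthesis and growth. PrhaB is tightly induced by L-rhamnose and repressed by glucose, which is consistent with the record's note that glucose is included during growth to keep the toxin silent.

The cassette is intended to be amplified and integrated into a chromosome, with kanamycin selecting for insertion. Rhamnose induction of chpB then selects for cells that have lost or replaced the cassette, giving negative selection in unmodified Enterobacteriaceae. The FRT sites also permit FLP-mediated excision. The backbone notes mention an inserted chloramphenicol resistance gene, but no such feature appears in the annotation.
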