Features (pLannotate 1.2.2; 16 found; start..end, strand, type, name):
     51..98      -  protein_bind   FRT: FLP-mediated recombination occurs in the 8-bp core sequence TCTAGAAA (Turan and Bode, 2011). FLP recombinase from the Saccharomyces cerevisiae 2μ plasmid
     92..427     +  CDS            tnpA (fragment): TN5P_ECOLX - Also known as tnp. Experimental evidence at protein level: Swiss-Prot protein existence level 1. Mediates transposition of transposon Tn5 by a 'cut and paste' mechanism. First, the monomeric transposase binds the 19 bp inverted DNA repeats flanking the transposon. Then, dimerization of the DNA- bound transposase creates a synaptic DNA complex. After nicking of the first DNA strand, excision of the transposon proceeds through a series of intermediates. The transposase then mediates the insertion of the transposon at a new site by strand transfer. The activity of the wild- type tran
    459..1250    +  CDS            neo: KKA2_KLEPN - Also known as kan, nptII. Experimental evidence at protein level: Swiss-Prot protein existence level 1. Resistance to kanamycin, neomycin, paromomycin, ribostamycin, butirosin and gentamicin B. From Klebsiella pneumoniae.
   1274..1444    +  CDS            ble (fragment): BLE_KLEPN - Experimental evidence at protein level: Swiss-Prot protein existence level 1. Binding protein with a strong affinity to the bleomycin family of antibiotics. Binds to CL990; an antimitotic-antibiotic compound. From Klebsiella pneumoniae.
   1530..1616    +  terminator     rrnB T1 terminator: Escherichia coli rrnB; transcription terminator T1 from the E. coli rrnB gene
   1708..1735    +  terminator     rrnB T2 terminator: transcription terminator T2 from the E. coli rrnB gene
   1751..1768    -  misc_feature   MCS (fragment): pUC18/19 multiple cloning site
   1938..2056    +  promoter       rhaB promoter: promoter of the E. coli rhaBAD operon, conferring tight induction with L-rhamnose and repression with D-glucose in the presence of RhaR and RhaS (Giacalone et al., 2006)
   2080..2427    +  CDS            chpB: CHPB_ECOLI - Also known as chpBK, yjfE. Experimental evidence at protein level: Swiss-Prot protein existence level 1. Toxic component of a type II toxin-antitoxin (TA) system. ChpB is a sequence-specific mRNA and (weak) tmRNA endoribonuclease that inhibits protein synthesis and induces bacterial stasis. Cleavage is independent of the ribosome. Cleavage occurs at ACY sequences where Y is not C. The endoribonuclease activity is not as strong as that of MazF. The endoribonuclease activity (a toxin) is inhibited by its labile cognate antitoxin ChpS. Toxicity results when the levels of ChpS decreas
   2490..2736    +  terminator     λ tL3 terminator: transcription terminator tL3 from phage λ
   2789..2822    -  protein_bind   FRT (minimal): supports FLP-mediated excision but not integration (Turan and Bode, 2011) FLP recombinase from the Saccharomyces cerevisiae 2μ plasmid
   2871..3227    -  rep_origin     R6K γ ori: γ replication origin from E. coli plasmid R6K; requires the R6K initiator protein pi for replication
   3324..4184    -  CDS            AmpR: β-lactamase; bla; confers resistance to ampicillin, carbenicillin, and related antibiotics
   4185..4289    -  promoter       AmpR promoter: bla
   4380..4466    +  terminator     rrnB T1 terminator: Escherichia coli rrnB; transcription terminator T1 from the E. coli rrnB gene
   4558..4585    +  terminator     rrnB T2 terminator: transcription terminator T2 from the E. coli rrnB gene
>Addgene plasmid #73192 | pSLC-238 | depositor full sequence | sequence record 151373 | pSLC-238 sequence 4612 bps
AGATTGCAGCATTACACGTCTTGAGCGATTGTGTAGGCTGGAGCTGCTTCGAAGTTCCTATACTTTCTAG
AGAATAGGAACTTCGGAATAGGAACTTCAAGATCCCCTCACGCTGCCGCAAGCACTCAGGGCGCAAGGGC
TGCTAAAGGAAGCGGAACACGTAGAAAGCCAGTCCGCAGAAACGGTGCTGACCCCGGATGAATGTCAGCT
ACTGGGCTATCTGGACAAGGGAAAACGCAAGCGCAAAGAGAAAGCAGGTAGCTTGCAGTGGGCTTACATG
GCGATAGCTAGACTGGGCGGTTTTATGGACAGCAAGCGAACCGGAATTGCCAGCTGGGGCGCCCTCTGGT
AAGGTTGGGAAGCCCTGCAAAGTAAACTGGATGGCTTTCTTGCCGCCAAGGATCTGATGGCGCAGGGGAT
CAAGATCTGATCAAGAGACAGGATGAGGATCGTTTCGCATGATTGAACAAGATGGATTGCACGCAGGTTC
TCCGGCCGCTTGGGTGGAGAGGCTATTCGGCTATGACTGGGCACAACAGACAATCGGCTGCTCTGATGCC
GCCGTGTTCCGGCTGTCAGCGCAGGGGCGCCCGGTTCTTTTTGTCAAGACCGACCTGTCCGGTGCCCTGA
ATGAACTGCAGGACGAGGCAGCGCGGCTATCGTGGCTGGCCACGACGGGCGTTCCTTGCGCAGCTGTGCT
CGACGTTGTCACTGAAGCGGGAAGGGACTGGCTGCTATTGGGCGAAGTGCCGGGGCAGGATCTCCTGTCA
TCTCACCTTGCTCCTGCCGAGAAAGTATCCATCATGGCTGATGCAATGCGGCGGCTGCATACGCTTGATC
CGGCTACCTGCCCATTCGACCACCAAGCGAAACATCGCATCGAGCGAGCACGTACTCGGATGGAAGCCGG
TCTTGTCGATCAGGATGATCTGGACGAAGAGCATCAGGGGCTCGCGCCAGCCGAACTGTTCGCCAGGCTC
AAGGCGCGCATGCCCGACGGCGAGGATCTCGTCGTGACCCATGGCGATGCCTGCTTGCCGAATATCATGG
TGGAAAATGGCCGCTTTTCTGGATTCATCGACTGTGGCCGGCTGGGTGTGGCGGACCGCTATCAGGACAT
AGCGTTGGCTACCCGTGATATTGCTGAAGAGCTTGGCGGCGAATGGGCTGACCGCTTCCTCGTGCTTTAC
GGTATCGCCGCTCCCGATTCGCAGCGCATCGCCTTCTATCGCCTTCTTGACGAGTTCTTCTGAGCGGGAC
TCTGGGGTTCGAAATGACCGACCAAGCGACGCCCAACCTGCCATCACGAGATTTCGATTCCACCGCCGCC
TTCTATGAAAGGTTGGGCTTCGGAATCGTTTTCCGGGACGCCGGCTGGATGATCCTCCAGCGCGGGGATC
TCATGCTGGAGTTCTTCGCCCACCCCAGCTTCAAAAGCGATCCTCCGCGGCCCAAAGTGCCACCTGCATC
GATGGCCCCCGATGGTAGTGTGGGGTCTCCCCATGCGAGAGTAGGGAACTGCCAGGCATCAAATAAAACG
AAAGGCTCAGTCGAAAGACTGGGCCTTTCGTTTTATCTGTTGTTTGTCGGTGAACGCTCTCCTGAGTAGG
ACAAATCCGCCGGGAGCGGATTTGAACGTTGCGAAGCAACGGCCCGGAGGGTGGCGGGCAGGACGCCCGC
CATAAACTGCCAGGCATCAAATTAAGCAGAAGGCCATCCTGACGGATGGCCTTTTTGCGTGGCCAGTGCC
AAGCTTGCATGCCTGCAGCTGTCCGGAACTAGTCGAGGCCATGGTGGCCTCCTGATGTCGTCAACACGGC
GAAATAGTAATCACGAGGTCAGGTTCTTACCTTAAATTTTCGACGGAAAACCACGTAAAAAACGTCGATT
TTTCAAGATACAGCGTGAATTTTCAGGAAATGCGGTGAGCATCACATCACCACAATTCAGCAAATTGTGA
ACATCATCACGTTCATCTTTCCCTGGTTGCCAATGGCCCATTTTCCTGTCAGTAACGAGAAGGTCGCGAA
TTCAGGCGCTTTTTAGACTGGTCGTAATGAAATTCAGCAGGATCACCATATGGTAAAGAAAAGTGAATTT
GAACGGGGAGACATTGTGCTGGTTGGCTTTGATCCAGCAAGCGGCCATGAACAGCAAGGTGCTGGTCGAC
CTGCGCTTGTGCTCTCCGTTCAAGCCTTTAATCAACTGGGAATGACGCTGGTGGCCCCCATTACGCAGGG
CGGAAATTTTGCCCGTTATGCCGGATTTAGCGTTCCTTTACATTGCGAAGAAGGCGATGTGCACGGCGTG
GTGCTGGTGAATCAGGTGCGGATGATGGATCTACACGCCCGGCTGGCAAAGCGTATTGGTCTGGCTGCGG
ATGAGGTGGTGGAAGAGGCGTTATTACGCTTGCAGGCGGTGGTGGAATAAGGATCCGCGAATTCTCATGT
TTGACAGCTTATCACTGATCAGTGAATTAATGGCGATGACGCATCCTCACGATAATATCCGGGTAGGCGC
AATCACTTTCGTCTCTACTCCGTTACAAAGCGAGGCTGGGTATTTCCCGGCCTTTCTGTTATCCGAAATC
CACTGAAAGCACAGCGGCTGGCTGAGGAGATAAATAATAAACGAGGGGCTGTATGCACAAAGCATCTTCT
GTTGAGTTAAGAACGAGTATCGAGATGGCACATAGCCTTGCTCAAATTGGAATCAGGTTTGTGCCAATAC
CAGTAGAAACAGACGAAGAAGCTAGCTTTGCACTGGATGGGGACGTCAGGATCGCTCTGAAGTTCCTATA
CTTTCTAGAGAATAGGAACTTCGGAATAGGAACTAAGGAGGATATTCATATGGACCATGGCTAATTCCCA
TGTCAGCCGTTAAGTGTTCCTGTGTCACTCAAAATTGCTTTGAGAGGCTCTAAGGGCTTCTCAGTGCGTT
ACATCCCTGGCTTGTTGTCCACAACCGTTAAACCTTAAAAGCTTTAAAAGCCTTATATATTCTTTTTTTT
CTTATAAAACTTAAAACCTTAGAGGCTATTTAAGTTGCTGATTTATATTAATTTTATTGTTCAAACATGA
GAGCTTAGTACGTGAAACATGAGAGCTTAGTACGTTAGCCATGAGAGCTTAGTACGTTAGCCATGAGGGT
TTAGTTCGTTAAACATGAGAGCTTAGTACGTTAAACATGAGAGCTTAGTACGTGAAACATGAGAGCTTAG
TACGTACTATCAACAGGTTGAACTGCGGATCTTGCGGCCGCAAAAATTAAAAATGAAGTTTTAAATCAAT
CTAAAGTATATATGAGTAAACTTGGTCTGACAGTTACCAATGCTTAATCAGTGAGGCACCTATCTCAGCG
ATCTGTCTATTTCGTTCATCCATAGTTGCCTGACTCCCCGTCGTGTAGATAACTACGATACGGGAGGGCT
TACCATCTGGCCCCAGTGCTGCAATGATACCGCGAGACCCACGCTCACCGGCTCCAGATTTATCAGCAAT
AAACCAGCCAGCCGGAAGGGCCGAGCGCAGAAGTGGTCCTGCAACTTTATCCGCCTCCATCCAGTCTATT
AATTGTTGCCGGGAAGCTAGAGTAAGTAGTTCGCCAGTTAATAGTTTGCGCAACGTTGTTGCCATTGCTA
CAGGCATCGTGGTGTCACGCTCGTCGTTTGGTATGGCTTCATTCAGCTCCGGTTCCCAACGATCAAGGCG
AGTTACATGATCCCCCATGTTGTGCAAAAAAGCGGTTAGCTCCTTCGGTCCTCCGATCGTTGTCAGAAGT
AAGTTGGCCGCAGTGTTATCACTCATGGTTATGGCAGCACTGCATAATTCTCTTACTGTCATGCCATCCG
TAAGATGCTTTTCTGTGACTGGTGAGTACTCAACCAAGTCATTCTGAGAATAGTGTATGCGGCGACCGAG
TTGCTCTTGCCCGGCGTCAATACGGGATAATACCGCGCCACATAGCAGAACTTTAAAAGTGCTCATCATT
GGAAAACGTTCTTCGGGGCGAAAACTCTCAAGGATCTTACCGCTGTTGAGATCCAGTTCGATGTAACCCA
CTCGTGCACCCAACTGATCTTCAGCATCTTTTACTTTCACCAGCGTTTCTGGGTGAGCAAAAACAGGAAG
GCAAAATGCCGCAAAAAAGGGAATAAGGGCGACACGGAAATGTTGAATACTCATACTCTTCCTTTTTCAA
TATTATTGAAGCATTTATCAGGGTTATTGTCTCATGAGCGGATACATATTTGAATGTATTTAGAAAAATA
AACAAATAGGGGTTCCGCGCACATTTCCCCGAAAAGTGCCACCTGCATCGATGGCCCCCCGATGGTAGTG
TGGGGTCTCCCCATGCGAGAGTAGGGAACTGCCAGGCATCAAATAAAACGAAAGGCTCAGTCGAAAGACT
GGGCCTTTCGTTTTATCTGTTGTTTGTCGGTGAACGCTCTCCTGAGTAGGACAAATCCGCCGGGAGCGGA
TTTGAACGTTGCGAAGCAACGGCCCGGAGGGTGGCGGGCAGGACGCCCGCCATAAACTGCCAGGCATCAA
ATTAAGCAGAAGGCCATCCTGACGGATGGCCTTTTTGCGTGGCCAGTGCCAAGCTTGCATGC
