>Addgene plasmid #73192 | pSLC-238 | depositor partial sequence | sequence record 134705 | PrhaB-chpB
TCATGCTGGAGTTCTTCGCCCACCCCAGCTTCAAAAGCGATCCTCCGCGGCCCAAAGTGCCACCTGCATC
GATGGCCCCCGATGGTAGTGTGGGGTCTCCCCATGCGAGAGTAGGGAACTGCCAGGCATCAAATAAAACG
AAAGGCTCAGTCGAAAGACTGGGCCTTTCGTTTTATCTGTTGTTTGTCGGTGAACGCTCTCCTGAGTAGG
ACAAATCCGCCGGGAGCGGATTTGAACGTTGCGAAGCAACGGCCCGGAGGGTGGCGGGCAGGACGCCCGC
CATAAACTGCCAGGCATCAAATTAAGCAGAAGGCCATCCTGACGGATGGCCTTTTTGCGTGGCCAGTGCC
AAGCTTGCATGCCTGCAGCTGTCCGGAACTAGTCGAGGCCATGGTGGCCTCCTGATGTCGTCAACACGGC
GAAATAGTAATCACGAGGTCAGGTTCTTACCTTAAATTTTCGACGGAAAACCACGTAAAAAACGTCGATT
TTTCAAGATACAGCGTGAATTTTCAGGAAATGCGGTGAGCATCACATCACCACAATTCAGCAAATTGTGA
ACATCATCACGTTCATCTTTCCCTGGTTGCCAATGGCCCATTTTCCTGTCAGTAACGAGAAGGTCGCGAA
TTCAGGCGCTTTTTAGACTGGTCGTAATGAAATTCAGCAGGATCACCATATGGTAAAGAAAAGTGAATTT
GAACGGGGAGACATTGTGCTGGTTGGCTTTGATCCAGCAAGCGGCCATGAACAGCAAGGTGCTGGTCGAC
CTGCGCTTGTGCTCTCCGTTCAAGCCTTTAATCAACTGGGAATGACGCTGGTGGCCCCCATTACGCAGGG
CGGAAATTTTGCCCGTTATGCCGGATTTAGCGTTCCTTTACATTGCGAAGAAGGCGATGTGCACGGCGTG
GTGCTGGTGAATCAGGTGCGGATGATGGATCTACACGCCCGGCTGGCAAAGCGTATTGGTCTGGCTGCGG
ATGAGGTGGTGGAAGAGGCGTTATTACGCTTGCAGGCGGTGGTGGAATAAGGATCCGCGAATTCTCATGT
TTGACAGCTTATCACTGATCAGTGAATTAATGGCGATGACGCATCCTCACGATAATATCCGGGTAGGCGC
AATCACTTTCGTCTCTACTCCGTTACAAAGCGAGGCTGGGTATTTCCCGGCCTTTCTGTTATCCGAAATC
CACTGAAAGCACAGCGGCTGGCTGAGGAGATAAATAATAAACGAGGGGCTGTATGCACAAAGCATCTTCT
GTTGAGTTAAGAACGAGTATCGAGATGGCACATAGCCTTGCTCAAATTGGAATCAGGTTTGTGCCAATAC
CAGTAGAAACAGACGAAGAAGCTAGCTTTGCACTGGATGGGGACGTC
