>Addgene plasmid #73192 | pSLC-238 | addgene partial sequence | sequence record 151369 | Neo-F 5'-CGTTGGCTACCCGTGATATT-3'
ATGGGCTGACCGCTTCCTCGTGCTTTACGGTATCGCCGCTCCCGATTCGCAGCGCATCGCCTTCTATCGC
CTTCTTGACGAGTTCTTCTGAGCGGGACTCTGGGGTTCGAAATGACCGACCAAGCGACGCCCAACCTGCC
ATCACGAGATTTCGATTCCACCGCCGCCTTCTATGAAAGGTTGGGCTTCGGAATCGTTTTCCGGGACGCC
GGCTGGATGATCCTCCAGCGCGGGGATCTCATGCTGGAGTTCTTCGCCCACCCCAGCTTCAAAAGCGATC
CTCCGCGGCCCAAAGTGCCACCTGCATCGATGGCCCCCGATGGTAGTGTGGGGTCTCCCCATGCGAGAGT
AGGGAACTGCCAGGCATCAAATAAAACGAAAGGCTCAGTCGAAAGACTGGGCCTTTCGTTTTATCTGTTG
TTTGTCGGTGAACGCTCTCCTGAGTAGGACAAATCCGCCGGGAGCGGATTTGAACGTTGCGAAGCAACGG
CCCGGAGGGTGGCGGGCAGGACGCCCGCCATAAACTGCCAGGCATCAAATTAAGCAGAAGGCCATCCTGA
CGGATGGCCTTTTTGCGTGGCCAGTGCCAAGCTTGCATGCCTG
