>Addgene plasmid #73192 | pSLC-238 | addgene partial sequence | sequence record 151370 | pGP704-R 5'-aacaagccagggatgtaacg-3'
CTCTCAAAGCAATTTTGAGTGACACAGGAACACTTAACGGCTGACATGGGAATTAGCCATGGTCCATATG
AATATCCTCCTTAGTTCCTATTCCGAAGTTCCTATTCTCTAGAAAGTATAGGAACTTCAGAGCGATCCTG
ACGTCCCCATCCAGTGCAAAGCTAGCTTCTTCGTCTGTTTCTACTGGTATTGGCACAAACCTGATTCCAA
TTTGAGCAAGGCTATGTGCCATCTCGATACTCGTTCTTAACTCAACAGAAGATGCTTTGTGCATACAGCC
CCTCGTTTATTATTTATCTCCTCAGCCAGCCGCTGTGCTTTCAGTGGATTTCGGATAACAGAAAGGCCGG
GAAATACCCAGCCTCGCTTTGTAACGGAGTAGAGACGAAAGTGATTGCGCCTACCCGGATATTATCGTGA
GGATGCGTCATCGCCATTAATTCACTGATCAGTGATAAGCTGTCAAACATGAGAATTCGCGGATCCTTAT
TCCACCACCGCCTGCAAGCGTAATAACGCCTCTTCCACCACCTCATCCGCAGCCAGACCAATACGCTTTG
CCAGCCGGGCGTGTAGATCCATCATCCGCACCTGATTCACCAGCACCACGCCGTGCACATCGCCTTCTTC
GCAATGTAAAGGAACGCTAAATCCGGCATAACGGGCAAAATTTCCGCCCTGCGTAATGGGGGCCACCAGC
GTCATTCCCAGTTGATTAAAGGCTTGAACGGAGAGCACAAGCGCAGGTCGACCAGCACCTTGCTGTTCAT
GGCCGCTTGCTGGATCAAAGCCAACCAGCACAATGTCTCCCCGTTCAAATTCACTTTTCTTTACCATATG
GTGATCCTGCTGAATTTCATTACGACCAGTCTAAAAAGCGCCTGAATTCGCGACCTTCTCGTTACTGACA
GG
